Addgene plasmid #117707: phSOD1-L126X-N’His
Purpose: mutation on stability/solubility of SOD1
Depositing lab: Elizabeth Fisher. Depositing organization: University College London.
Backbone
  Vector backbone: pET28a(+)
  Backbone manufacturer: Novagen
  Vector type: Bacterial Expression
Growth in bacteria
  Bacterial resistance: Kanamycin, 50 μg/mL
  Growth temperature: 37°C
  Growth strain: DH5alpha
  Copy number: High Copy
Gene/Insert
  Gene/Insert name: SOD1
  Species: H. sapiens (human)
  Insert size (bp): 569
  Mutation: L126X
  Entrez Gene: SOD1 (a.k.a. ALS, ALS1, HEL-S-44, IPOA, SOD, STAHP, hSod1, homodimer)
  Promoter: T7
  Tag / fusion protein: His tag with Thrombin cleavage site (N terminal on insert)
  Cloning method: Restriction Enzyme; 5′ cloning site NdeI (unknown if destroyed); 3′ cloning site XhoI (unknown if destroyed)
  Sequencing primers: 5′ unknown
Terms and licenses: Academic/Nonprofit Terms; Industry Terms: Not Available to Industry
How to cite: phSOD1-L126X-N’His was a gift from Elizabeth Fisher (Addgene plasmid # 117707 ; http://n2t.net/addgene:117707 ; RRID:Addgene_117707)
