[The description below was written by a language model from this plasmid's Addgene catalogue record and pLannotate feature annotations shown in this document.]
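Description:
phSOD1-L126X-N'His is a bacterial expression plasmid built on the Novagen pET28a(+) backbone for producing a truncated mutant of human superoxide dismutase 1 in E. coli. The backbone carries a kanamycin resistance gene (aminoglycoside phosphotransferase) for selection, a ColE1/pMB1-type origin with the adjacent bom and rop elements, and an f1 phage origin. The catalogue lists it as high copy, although a rop gene is annotated, which normally restrains copy number. Small annotated hits to tetracycline resistance fragments and a predicted E. coli protein appear to be backbone remnants rather than functional parts.

The expression cassette consists of a T7 promoter followed by a lac operator and the T7 gene 10 ribosome binding site, with a plasmid-borne lacI gene supplying repressor. Transcription therefore depends on T7 RNA polymerase in the host and is inducible with IPTG. The SOD1 insert, cloned between NdeI and XhoI, is fused at its N terminus to a His tag followed by a thrombin cleavage site, allowing metal-affinity purification and later removal of the tag. The automated annotation labels the His tag as a fragment of a composite tag.

The L126X mutation introduces a premature stop at codon 126. This matches the feature table, where the human SOD1 match ends after about 126 codons and the remaining SOD1-like sequence is annotated separately downstream. That downstream sequence, along with the vector's C-terminal His tag region ahead of the T7 terminator, should not be translated. SOD1 is the ALS1 gene, and the stated purpose is to study how the mutation affects SOD1 stability and solubility.
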