Features (pLannotate 1.2.2; 22 found; start..end, strand, type, name):
     12..440     +  rep_origin     f1 ori (sequence partly withheld): f1 bacteriophage origin of replication; arrow indicates direction of (+) strand synthesis
    493..550     +  promoter       AmpR promoter (fragment): bla
    559..1374    -  CDS            KanR: aminoglycoside phosphotransferase; aph(3')-Ia; confers resistance to kanamycin in bacteria or G418 (Geneticin®) in eukaryotes
   1496..2084    +  rep_origin     ori: high-copy-number ColE1/pMB1/pBR322/pUC origin of replication
   2270..2409    -  misc_feature   bom: basis of mobility region from pBR322
   2511..2702    -  CDS            rop: Rop protein, which maintains plasmids at low copy number; rop
   2719..3099    +  CDS            YPB1_ECOLX: Protein predicted: Swiss-Prot protein existence level 4. From Escherichia coli.
   3171..3462    -  CDS            TcR (fragment): tetracycline efflux protein; tet; confers resistance to tetracycline
   3477..3498    -  protein_bind   CAP binding site: CAP binding activates transcription in the presence of cAMP. E. coli catabolite activator protein
   3511..4593    -  CDS            lacI: lac repressor; lacI; The lac repressor binds to the lac operator to inhibit transcription in E. coli. This inhibition can be relieved by adding lactose or isopropyl-β-D-thiogalactopyranoside (IPTG).
   4594..4671    -  promoter       lacI promoter: lacI
   4679..4958    -  CDS            TcR (fragment): tetracycline efflux protein; tet; confers resistance to tetracycline
   4980..4998    +  promoter       T7 promoter: promoter for bacteriophage T7 RNA polymerase
   4999..5023    +  protein_bind   lac operator: The lac repressor binds to the lac operator to inhibit transcription in E. coli. This inhibition can be relieved by adding lactose or isopropyl-β-D-thiogalactopyranoside (IPTG). lac repressor encoded by lacI
   5038..5060    +  RBS            RBS: efficient ribosome binding site from bacteriophage T7 gene 10 (Olins and Rangwala, 1989)
   5079..5095    +  CDS            capTEV™ (fragment): composite tag for in vivo biotinylation, TEV protease cleavage, and 6xHis tagging
   5106..5123    +  CDS            thrombin site: thrombin recognition and cleavage site
   5127..5504    +  CDS            SOD1 (fragment): SODC_HUMAN - Experimental evidence at protein level: Swiss-Prot protein existence level 1. Destroys radicals which are normally produced within the cells and which are toxic to biological systems. From Homo sapiens (Human).
   5506..5586    +  CDS            SOD1 (fragment): SODC_CAVPO - Experimental evidence at protein level: Swiss-Prot protein existence level 1. Destroys radicals which are normally produced within the cells and which are toxic to biological systems. From Cavia porcellus (Guinea pig).
   5701..5718    +  CDS            9xHis (fragment): 9xHis affinity tag
   5728..5777    +  CDS            SET1 (fragment): solubility-enhancement tag derived from T7 phage gene 10B
   5785..5832    +  terminator     T7 terminator: transcription terminator for bacteriophage T7 RNA polymerase
>Addgene plasmid #117707 | phSOD1-L126X-N’His | addgene full sequence | sequence record 227541 | Addgene NGS Result
TGGCGAATGGG
[124 nt withheld, positions 12-135]
C
[91 nt withheld, positions 137-227]
A
[49 nt withheld, positions 229-277]
CCTTTGACGTTGGAGTCCACGTTCTTT
[37 nt withheld, positions 305-341]
ACCCTATCTCGGTCTATTCTTTTGATTTATAAGGGATTTTGCCGATTTCGGCCTATTGGTTAAAAAATGA
GCTGATTTAACAAAAATTTAACGCGAATTTTAACAAAATATTAACGCTTACAATTTAGGTGGCACTTTTC
GGGGAAATGTGCGCGGAACCCCTATTTGTTTATTTTTCTAAATACATTCAAATATGTATCCGCTCATGAA
TTAATTCTTAGAAAAACTCATCGAGCATCAAATGAAACTGCAATTTATTCATATCAGGATTATCAATACC
ATATTTTTGAAAAAGCCGTTTCTGTAATGAAGGAGAAAACTCACCGAGGCAGTTCCATAGGATGGCAAGA
TCCTGGTATCGGTCTGCGATTCCGACTCGTCCAACATCAATACAACCTATTAATTTCCCCTCGTCAAAAA
TAAGGTTATCAAGTGAGAAATCACCATGAGTGACGACTGAATCCGGTGAGAATGGCAAAAGTTTATGCAT
TTCTTTCCAGACTTGTTCAACAGGCCAGCCATTACGCTCGTCATCAAAATCACTCGCATCAACCAAACCG
TTATTCATTCGTGATTGCGCCTGAGCGAGACGAAATACGCGATCGCTGTTAAAAGGACAATTACAAACAG
GAATCGAATGCAACCGGCGCAGGAACACTGCCAGCGCATCAACAATATTTTCACCTGAATCAGGATATTC
TTCTAATACCTGGAATGCTGTTTTCCCGGGGATCGCAGTGGTGAGTAACCATGCATCATCAGGAGTACGG
ATAAAATGCTTGATGGTCGGAAGAGGCATAAATTCCGTCAGCCAGTTTAGTCTGACCATCTCATCTGTAA
CATCATTGGCAACGCTACCTTTGCCATGTTTCAGAAACAACTCTGGCGCATCGGGCTTCCCATACAATCG
ATAGATTGTCGCACCTGATTGCCCGACATTATCGCGAGCCCATTTATACCCATATAAATCAGCATCCATG
TTGGAATTTAATCGCGGCCTAGAGCAAGACGTTTCCCGTTGAATATGGCTCATAACACCCCTTGTATTAC
TGTTTATGTAAGCAGACAGTTTTATTGTTCATGACCAAAATCCCTTAACGTGAGTTTTCGTTCCACTGAG
CGTCAGACCCCGTAGAAAAGATCAAAGGATCTTCTTGAGATCCTTTTTTTCTGCGCGTAATCTGCTGCTT
GCAAACAAAAAAACCACCGCTACCAGCGGTGGTTTGTTTGCCGGATCAAGAGCTACCAACTCTTTTTCCG
AAGGTAACTGGCTTCAGCAGAGCGCAGATACCAAATACTGTCCTTCTAGTGTAGCCGTAGTTAGGCCACC
ACTTCAAGAACTCTGTAGCACCGCCTACATACCTCGCTCTGCTAATCCTGTTACCAGTGGCTGCTGCCAG
TGGCGATAAGTCGTGTCTTACCGGGTTGGACTCAAGACGATAGTTACCGGATAAGGCGCAGCGGTCGGGC
TGAACGGGGGGTTCGTGCACACAGCCCAGCTTGGAGCGAACGACCTACACCGAACTGAGATACCTACAGC
GTGAGCTATGAGAAAGCGCCACGCTTCCCGAAGGGAGAAAGGCGGACAGGTATCCGGTAAGCGGCAGGGT
CGGAACAGGAGAGCGCACGAGGGAGCTTCCAGGGGGAAACGCCTGGTATCTTTATAGTCCTGTCGGGTTT
CGCCACCTCTGACTTGAGCGTCGATTTTTGTGATGCTCGTCAGGGGGGCGGAGCCTATGGAAAAACGCCA
GCAACGCGGCCTTTTTACGGTTCCTGGCCTTTTGCTGGCCTTTTGCTCACATGTTCTTTCCTGCGTTATC
CCCTGATTCTGTGGATAACCGTATTACCGCCTTTGAGTGAGCTGATACCGCTCGCCGCAGCCGAACGACC
GAGCGCAGCGAGTCAGTGAGCGAGGAAGCGGAAGAGCGCCTGATGCGGTATTTTCTCCTTACGCATCTGT
GCGGTATTTCACACCGCAATGGTGCACTCTCAGTACAATCTGCTCTGATGCCGCATAGTTAAGCCAGTAT
ACACTCCGCTATCGCTACGTGACTGGGTCATGGCTGCGCCCCGACACCCGCCAACACCCGCTGACGCGCC
CTGACGGGCTTGTCTGCTCCCGGCATCCGCTTACAGACAAGCTGTGACCGTCTCCGGGAGCTGCATGTGT
CAGAGGTTTTCACCGTCATCACCGAAACGCGCGAGGCAGCTGCGGTAAAGCTCATCAGCGTGGTCGTGAA
GCGATTCACAGATGTCTGCCTGTTCATCCGCGTCCAGCTCGTTGAGTTTCTCCAGAAGCGTTAATGTCTG
GCTTCTGATAAAGCGGGCCATGTTAAGGGCGGTTTTTTCCTGTTTGGTCACTGATGCCTCCGTGTAAGGG
GGATTTCTGTTCATGGGGGTAATGATACCGATGAAACGAGAGAGGATGCTCACGATACGGGTTACTGATG
ATGAACATGCCCGGTTACTGGAACGTTGTGAGGGTAAACAACTGGCGGTATGGATGCGGCGGGACCAGAG
AAAAATCACTCAGGGTCAATGCCAGCGCTTCGTTAATACAGATGTAGGTGTTCCACAGGGTAGCCAGCAG
CATCCTGCGATGCAGATCCGGAACATAATGGTGCAGGGCGCTGACTTCCGCGTTTCCAGACTTTACGAAA
CACGGAAACCGAAGACCATTCATGTTGTTGCTCAGGTCGCAGACGTTTTGCAGCAGCAGTCGCTTCACGT
TCGCTCGCGTATCGGTGATTCATTCTGCTAACCAGTAAGGCAACCCCGCCAGCCTAGCCGGGTCCTCAAC
GACAGGAGCACGATCATGCGCACCCGTGGGGCCGCCATGCCGGCGATAATGGCCTGCTTCTCGCCGAAAC
GTTTGGTGGCGGGACCAGTGACGAAGGCTTGAGCGAGGGCGTGCAAGATTCCGAATACCGCAAGCGACAG
GCCGATCATCGTCGCGCTCCAGCGAAAGCGGTCCTCGCCGAAAATGACCCAGAGCGCTGCCGGCACCTGT
CCTACGAGTTGCATGATAAAGAAGACAGTCATAAGTGCGGCGACGATAGTCATGCCCCGCGCCCACCGGA
AGGAGCTGACTGGGTTGAAGGCTCTCAAGGGCATCGGTCGAGATCCCGGTGCCTAATGAGTGAGCTAACT
TACATTAATTGCGTTGCGCTCACTGCCCGCTTTCCAGTCGGGAAACCTGTCGTGCCAGCTGCATTAATGA
ATCGGCCAACGCGCGGGGAGAGGCGGTTTGCGTATTGGGCGCCAGGGTGGTTTTTCTTTTCACCAGTGAG
ACGGGCAACAGCTGATTGCCCTTCACCGCCTGGCCCTGAGAGAGTTGCAGCAAGCGGTCCACGCTGGTTT
GCCCCAGCAGGCGAAAATCCTGTTTGATGGTGGTTAACGGCGGGATATAACATGAGCTGTCTTCGGTATC
GTCGTATCCCACTACCGAGATATCCGCACCAACGCGCAGCCCGGACTCGGTAATGGCGCGCATTGCGCCC
AGCGCCATCTGATCGTTGGCAACCAGCATCGCAGTGGGAACGATGCCCTCATTCAGCATTTGCATGGTTT
GTTGAAAACCGGACATGGCACTCCAGTCGCCTTCCCGTTCCGCTATCGGCTGAATTTGATTGCGAGTGAG
ATATTTATGCCAGCCAGCCAGACGCAGACGCGCCGAGACAGAACTTAATGGGCCCGCTAACAGCGCGATT
TGCTGGTGACCCAATGCGACCAGATGCTCCACGCCCAGTCGCGTACCGTCTTCATGGGAGAAAATAATAC
TGTTGATGGGTGTCTGGTCAGAGACATCAAGAAATAACGCCGGAACATTAGTGCAGGCAGCTTCCACAGC
AATGGCATCCTGGTCATCCAGCGGATAGTTAATGATCAGCCCACTGACGCGTTGCGCGAGAAGATTGTGC
ACCGCCGCTTTACAGGCTTCGACGCCGCTTCGTTCTACCATCGACACCACCACGCTGGCACCCAGTTGAT
CGGCGCGAGATTTAATCGCCGCGACAATTTGCGACGGCGCGTGCAGGGCCAGACTGGAGGTGGCAACGCC
AATCAGCAACGACTGTTTGCCCGCCAGTTGTTGTGCCACGCGGTTGGGAATGTAATTCAGCTCCGCCATC
GCCGCTTCCACTTTTTCCCGCGTTTTCGCAGAAACGTGGCTGGCCTGGTTCACCACGCGGGAAACGGTCT
GATAAGAGACACCGGCATACTCTGCGACATCGTATAACGTTACTGGTTTCACATTCACCACCCTGAATTG
ACTCTCTTCCGGGCGCTATCATGCCATACCGCGAAAGGTTTTGCGCCATTCGATGGTGTCCGGGATCTCG
ACGCTCTCCCTTATGCGACTCCTGCATTAGGAAGCAGCCCAGTAGTAGGTTGAGGCCGTTGAGCACCGCC
GCCGCAAGGAATGGTGCATGCAAGGAGATGGCGCCCAACAGTCCCCCGGCCACGGGGCCTGCCACCATAC
CCACGCCGAAACAAGCGCTCATGAGCCCGAAGTGGCGAGCCCGATCTTCCCCATCGGTGATGTCGGCGAT
ATAGGCGCCAGCAACCGCACCTGTGGCGCCGGTGATGCCGGCCACGATGCGTCCGGCGTAGAGGATCGAG
ATCTCGATCCCGCGAAATTAATACGACTCACTATAGGGGAATTGTGAGCGGATAACAATTCCCCTCTAGA
AATAATTTTGTTTAACTTTAAGAAGGAGATATACCATGGGCAGCAGCCATCATCATCATCATCACAGCAG
CGGCCTGGTGCCGCGCGGCAGCCATATGGCGACCAAAGCCGTGTGCGTGCTGAAGGGCGACGGCCCAGTG
CAGGGCATCATCAATTTCGAGCAGAAGGAAAGTAATGGACCAGTGAAGGTGTGGGGAAGCATTAAAGGAC
TGACTGAAGGCCTGCATGGATTCCATGTTCATGAGTTTGGAGATAATACAGCAGGCTGTACCAGTGCAGG
TCCTCACTTTAATCCTCTATCCAGAAAACACGGTGGGCCAAAGGATGAAGAGAGGCATGTTGGAGACTTG
GGCAATGTGACTGCTGACAAAGATGGTGTGGCCGATGTGTCTATTGAAGATTCTGTGATCTCACTCTCAG
GAGACCATTGCATCATTGGCCGCACACTGGTGGTCCATGAAAAAGCAGATGACGGGCAAAGGTGGAAATG
AAGAAAGTACAAAGACAGGAAACGCTGGAAGTCGTTTGGCTTGTGGTGTAATTGGGATCGCCCAATAAAC
ATTCCCTTGGATGTAGTCTGAGGCCCCTTAACTCATCTGTTATCCTGCTAGCTGTAGAAATGTATCCTGA
TAAACATTAAACACTGTAATCTTAAAATGATAACTCGAGCACCACCACCACCACCACTGAGATCCGGCTG
CTAACAAAGCCCGAAAGGAAGCTGAGTTGGCTGCTGCCACCGCTGAGCAATAACTAGCATAACCCCTTGG
GGCCTCTAAACGGGTCTTGAGGGGTTTTTTGCTGAAAGGAGGAACTATATCCGGAT
