>Addgene plasmid #117707 | phSOD1-L126X-N’His | depositor partial sequence | sequence record 222129 | insert
TAATACGACTCACTATAGGGGAATTGTGAGCGGATAACAATTCCCCTCTAGAAATAATTTTGTTTAACTT
TAAGAAGGAGATATACCATGGGCAGCAGCCATCATCATCATCATCACAGCAGCGGCCTGGTGCCGCGCGG
CAGCCATATGGCGACGAAGGCCGTGTGCGTGCTGAAGGGCGACGGCCCAGTGCAGGGCATCATCAATTTC
GAGCAGAAGGAAAGTAATGGACCAGTGAAGGTGTGGGGAAGCATTAAAGGACTGACTGAAGGCCTGCATG
GATTCCATGTTCATGAGTTTGGAGATAATACAGCAGGCTGTACCAGTGCAGGTCCTCACTTTAATCCTCT
ATCCAGAAAACACGGTGGGCCAAAGGATGAAGAGAGGCATGTTGGAGACTTGGGCAATGTGACTGCTGAC
AAAGATGGTGTGGCCGATGTGTCTATTGAAGATTCTGTGATCTCACTCTCAGGAGACCATTGCATCATTG
GCCGCACACTGGTGGTCCATGAAAAAGCAGATGACGGGCAAAGGTGGAAATGAAGAAAGTACAAAGACAG
GAAACGCTGGAAGTCGTTTGGCTTGTGGTGTAATTGGGATCGCCCAATAAACATTCCCTTGGATGTAGTC
TGAGGCCCCTTAACTCATCTGTTATCCTGCTAGCTGTAGAAATGTATCCTGATAAACATTAAACACTGTA
ATCTTAAAATGATAACTCGAGCACCACCACCACCACCACTGAGATCCGGCTGCTAACAAAGCCCGAAAGG
AAGCTGAGTTGGCTGCTGCCACCGCTGAGCAATAACTAG
